Addgene plasmid #55438: mCerulean3-Plastin-C-10
Purpose: Localization: Fimbrin/Cytoskeleton, Excitation: 433, Emission: 475
Depositing lab: Michael Davidson. Depositing organization: Florida State University, Tallahassee. Publication: An improved cerulean fluorescent protein with enhanced brightness and reduced reversible photoswitching. Markwardt ML, Kremers GJ, Kraft CA, Ray K, Cranfill PJ, Wilson KA, Day RN, Wachter RM, Davidson MW, Rizzo MA. PLoS One. 2011 . 6(3):e17896. 10.1371/journal.pone.0017896 PubMed 21479270.
Backbone
  Vector backbone: mCerulean3-C1
  Backbone size w/o insert (bp): 4750
  Vector type: Mammalian Expression
  Selectable markers: Neomycin (select with G418)
Growth in bacteria
  Bacterial resistance: Kanamycin, 50 μg/mL
  Growth temperature: 37°C
  Growth strain: DH5alpha
  Copy number: High Copy
Gene/Insert
  Gene/Insert name: Plastin (alt name: NM_002670)
  Species: H. sapiens (human)
  Entrez Gene: PLS1
  Promoter: CMV
  Tag / fusion protein: mCerulean3 (N terminal on backbone)
  Cloning method: Unknown
  Sequencing primers: 5′ CMV-F; 3′ SV40pA-R
Terms and licenses: Academic/Nonprofit Terms; Industry Terms: Not Available to Industry
Depositor comments: . Excitation = 433; Emission = 475
How to cite: mCerulean3-Plastin-C-10 was a gift from Michael Davidson (Addgene plasmid # 55438 ; http://n2t.net/addgene:55438 ; RRID:Addgene_55438)
