[The description below was written by a language model from this plasmid's Addgene catalogue record and pLannotate feature annotations shown in this document.]
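Description:
mCerulean3-Plastin-C-10 is a mammalian expression plasmid built on the mCerulean3-C1 backbone, a C1-type fluorescent protein fusion vector, and its sequenced record is about 6.5 kb. It expresses human plastin (PLS1, also known as fimbrin, an actin-bundling protein) fused at its N-terminus to the cyan fluorescent protein mCerulean3. In the feature table the mCerulean3 coding sequence sits immediately downstream of the CMV immediate early enhancer and promoter, followed after a short gap, presumably a linker (the "10" in the name may denote its length, though the record does not say so), by the PLS1 open reading frame and an SV40 polyadenylation signal. The small large T antigen fragment annotated just before the poly(A) signal is most likely part of the SV40 terminator region rather than a functional coding element.

The plasmid is propagated in E. coli through a high-copy ColE1/pUC-type origin and also carries an f1 origin, which permits single-stranded DNA production. A single Tn5 NeoR/KanR gene serves both hosts: a bacterial bla-type promoter drives it for kanamycin selection in bacteria, while the SV40 early promoter drives it in mammalian cells for G418 selection of stable lines, with the HSV TK poly(A) signal terminating the transcript. The short ble and bGH poly(A) fragments appear to be residual or incidental annotation matches.

The construct is intended as a localization marker. Transfected cells produce a cyan-labelled plastin that decorates fimbrin-containing actin cytoskeletal structures for fluorescence imaging, with recorded excitation at 433 nm and emission at 475 nm. mCerulean3 is a monomeric Aequorea victoria derivative developed for improved brightness and reduced reversible photoswitching.
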