Features (pLannotate 1.2.2; 15 found; start..end, strand, type, name):
     27..330     +  enhancer       CMV enhancer: human cytomegalovirus immediate early enhancer
    331..534     +  promoter       CMV promoter: human cytomegalovirus (CMV) immediate early promoter
    579..1295    +  CDS            mCerulean3: mCerulean3 is a basic (constitutively fluorescent) cyan fluorescent protein published in 2011, derived from Aequorea victoria. It is reported to be a somewhat slowly-maturing monomer with very low acid sensitivity.
   1329..3209    +  CDS            PLS1: PLSI_HUMAN - Experimental evidence at protein level: Swiss-Prot protein existence level 1. Actin-bundling protein. In the inner ear, it is required for stereocilia formation. Mediates liquid packing of actin filaments that is necessary for stereocilia to grow to their proper dimensions. From Homo sapiens (Human).
   3235..3319    +  CDS            large T antigen (fragment): large T antigen from SV40 (simian virus 40)
   3342..3463    +  polyA_signal   SV40 poly(A) signal: SV40 polyadenylation signal
   3497..3925    -  rep_origin     f1 ori (sequence partly withheld): f1 bacteriophage origin of replication; arrow indicates direction of (+) strand synthesis
   3952..4056    +  promoter       AmpR promoter: bla
   4125..4335    +  promoter       SV40 promoter: SV40 early promoter
   4378..5172    +  CDS            NeoR/KanR: aminoglycoside phosphotransferase from Tn5; aph(3')-II (or nptII); confers resistance to neomycin, kanamycin, and G418 (Geneticin®)
   5193..5345    +  CDS            ble (fragment): BLE_KLEPN - Experimental evidence at protein level: Swiss-Prot protein existence level 1. Binding protein with a strong affinity to the bleomycin family of antibiotics. Binds to CL990; an antimitotic-antibiotic compound. From Klebsiella pneumoniae.
   5404..5451    +  polyA_signal   HSV TK poly(A) signal: herpes simplex virus thymidine kinase polyadenylation signal (Cole and Stacy, 1985)
   5542..5558    -  polyA_signal   bGH poly(A) signal (fragment): bovine growth hormone polyadenylation signal
   5780..6368    +  rep_origin     ori: high-copy-number ColE1/pMB1/pBR322/pUC origin of replication
   6483..6516    +  enhancer       CMV enhancer (fragment): human cytomegalovirus immediate early enhancer
>Addgene plasmid #55438 | mCerulean3-Plastin-C-10 | addgene full sequence | sequence record 273739 | Addgene NGS Result
GTTCATAGCCCATATATGGAGTTCCGCGTTACATAACTTACGGTAAATGGCCCGCCTGGCTGACCGCCCA
ACGACCCCCGCCCATTGACGTCAATAATGACGTATGTTCCCATAGTAACGCCAATAGGGACTTTCCATTG
ACGTCAATGGGTGGAGTATTTACGGTAAACTGCCCACTTGGCAGTACATCAAGTGTATCATATGCCAAGT
ACGCCCCCTATTGACGTCAATGACGGTAAATGGCCCGCCTGGCATTATGCCCAGTACATGACCTTATGGG
ACTTTCCTACTTGGCAGTACATCTACGTATTAGTCATCGCTATTACCATGGTGATGCGGTTTTGGCAGTA
CATCAATGGGCGTGGATAGCGGTTTGACTCACGGGGATTTCCAAGTCTCCACCCCATTGACGTCAATGGG
AGTTTGTTTTGGCACCAAAATCAACGGGACTTTCCAAAATGTCGTAACAACTCCGCCCCATTGACGCAAA
TGGGCGGTAGGCGTGTACGGTGGGAGGTCTATATAAGCAGAGCTGGTTTAGTGAACCGTCAGATCCGCTA
GCGCTACCGGTCGCCACCATGGTGAGCAAGGGCGAGGAGCTGTTCACCGGGGTGGTGCCCATCCTGGTCG
AGCTGGACGGCGACGTAAACGGCCACAAGTTCAGCGTGTCCGGCGAGGGCGAGGGCGATGCCACCTACGG
CAAGCTGACCCTGAAGTTCATCTGCACCACCGGCAAGCTGCCCGTGCCCTGGCCCACCCTCGTGACCACC
CTGAGCTGGGGCGTGCAGTGCTTCGCCCGCTACCCCGACCACATGAAGCAGCACGACTTCTTCAAGTCCG
CCATGCCCGAAGGCTACGTCCAGGAGCGCACCATCTTCTTCAAGGACGACGGCAACTACAAGACCCGCGC
CGAGGTGAAGTTCGAGGGCGACACCCTGGTGAACCGCATCGAGCTGAAGGGCATCGACTTCAAGGAGGAC
GGCAACATCCTGGGGCACAAGCTGGAGTACAACGCCATCCACGGCAACGTCTATATCACCGCCGACAAGC
AGAAGAACGGCATCAAGGCCAACTTCGGCCTCAACTGCAACATCGAGGACGGCAGCGTGCAGCTCGCCGA
CCACTACCAGCAGAACACCCCCATCGGCGACGGCCCCGTGCTGCTGCCCGACAACCACTACCTGAGCACC
CAGTCCAAGCTGAGCAAAGACCCCAACGAGAAGCGCGATCACATGGTCCTGCTGGAGTTCGTGACCGCCG
CCGGGATCACTCTCGGCATGGACGAGCTGTACAAGTCCGGAAGCGGCTCCGGGAGCGGAAGCGGGGAAAA
CAGTACTACTACCATTTCTCGGGAGGAGCTTGAAGAACTACAAGAGGCATTTAATAAAATAGATATTGAC
AATAGTGGGTATGTCAGTGACTATGAACTTCAAGACCTGTTTAAGGAAGCAAGCCTTCCTCTGCCTGGCT
ACAAGGTGCGCGAGATTGTGGAGAAAATTCTATCAGTTGCTGACAGCAACAAAGATGGCAAAATCAGTTT
TGAAGAGTTTGTGTCACTAATGCAAGAATTAAAAAGCAAAGATATCAGCAAAACATTCCGAAAAATAATT
AACAAGAGGGAAGGGATTACTGCTATTGGAGGAACTTCAACTATTTCCAGTGAGGGCACACAGCATTCTT
ATTCAGAGGAAGAAAAAGTGGCTTTTGTTAACTGGATAAACAAAGCCCTGGAGAATGACCCTGACTGTAA
GCATCTTATACCCATGAATCCCAATGATGATAGTCTTTTCAAGTCACTTGCAGATGGCATCCTTCTTTGC
AAAATGATCAACTTATCTGAACCAGATACAATTGATGAAAGAGCCATCAATAAGAAAAAGCTCACGCCAT
TCACTATTTCTGAAAATTTAAACCTAGCTCTGAATTCTGCCTCAGCCATTGGTTGTACAGTGGTCAACAT
TGGTGCATCAGATCTCAAAGAAGGAAAACCTCACTTGGTCTTGGGACTTCTCTGGCAGATCATCAAAGTT
GGCCTTTTTGCTGATATTGAGATTTCCAGGAATGAAGCTCTGATTGCATTGTTAAATGAAGGTGAGGAAC
TAGAGGAGCTGATGAAGCTTTCTCCCGAGGAATTACTGCTGCGATGGGTGAACTACCATCTGACCAATGC
AGGATGGCATACCATCAGCAACTTCAGCCAAGACATTAAGGACTCGAGAGCCTATTTTCATCTGCTTAAT
CAGATTGCCCCTAAAGGTGGGGAAGATGGACCTGCCATTGCCATTGACCTTTCAGGAATTAATGAGACAA
ATGACCTGAAGCGTGCTGGACTCATGCTTCAAGAAGCAGATAAACTGGGCTGCAAACAGTTTGTTACTCC
TGCAGATGTGGTTTCAGGCAATCCTAAACTTAATTTAGCTTTTGTAGCTAATTTGTTTAACACATACCCG
TGCCTGCACAAGCCGAATAATAATGACATCGATATGAATTTACTGGAAGGAGAGAGCAAGGAAGAGAGAA
CATTTCGGAACTGGATGAATTCCTTGGGAGTCAACCCATACATTAATCATTTGTACAGTGACCTTGCAGA
TGCTTTAGTGATCTTTCAGCTCTATGAGATGATCCGAGTGCCAGTCAACTGGAGCCATGTCAACAAACCT
CCTTATCCTGCCCTTGGAGGGAACATGAAGAAGATTGAAAACTGTAACTATGCAGTGGAACTTGGGAAGA
ACAAGGCCAAATTCTCCTTGGTTGGCATTGCTGGGCAGGACCTAAATGAAGGGAATTCAACACTTACCCT
GGCATTGGTATGGCAGCTGATGAGAAGGTACACATTGAATGTGTTATCGGATCTTGGAGAGGGTGAAAAA
GTAAATGATGAAATTATAATTAAATGGGTCAATCAGACTCTTAAAAGTGCAAACAAAAAGACTTCTATTT
CCAGCTTCAAGGATAAATCTATAAGCACAAGTTTACCTGTCCTAGATTTAATAGATGCCATTGCACCAAA
TGCAGTTCGTCAAGAAATGATCAGGAGAGAAAACTTATCTGATGAGGACAAGCTGAACAATGCTAAATAC
GCCATTTCAGTTGCTCGAAAGATCGGTGCCCGGATATATGCATTACCTGATGACCTCGTAGAAGTGAAAC
CAAAGATGGTTATGACGGTGTTTGCATGCTTAATGGGAAAAGGACTGAACAGAATAAAATAAGGATCCAC
CGGATCTAGATAACTGATCATAATCAGCCATACCACATTTGTAGAGGTTTTACTTGCTTTAAAAAACCTC
CCACACCTCCCCCTGAACCTGAAACATAAAATGAATGCAATTGTTGTTGTTAACTTGTTTATTGCAGCTT
ATAATGGTTACAAATAAAGCAATAGCATCACAAATTTCACAAATAAAGCATTTTTTTCACTGCATTCTAG
TTGTGGTTTGTCCAAACTCATCAATGTATCTTAAGGCGTAAATTGTAAGCGTTAATATTTTGTTAAAATT
CGCGTTAAATTTTTGTTAAATCAGCTCATTTTTTAACCAATAGGCCGAAATCGGCAAAATCCCTTATAAA
TCAAAAGAATAGACCGAGATAGGGT
[37 nt withheld, positions 3596-3632]
AAAGAACGTGGACTCCAACGTCAAAGG
[49 nt withheld, positions 3660-3708]
T
[91 nt withheld, positions 3710-3800]
G
[124 nt withheld, positions 3802-3925]
CAGGTGGCACTTTTCGGGGAAATGTGCGCGGAACCCCTATTTGTTTATTTTTCTAAATACATTCAAATAT
GTATCCGCTCATGAGACAATAACCCTGATAAATGCTTCAATAATATTGAAAAAGGAAGAGTCCTGAGGCG
GAAAGAACCAGCTGTGGAATGTGTGTCAGTTAGGGTGTGGAAAGTCCCCAGGCTCCCCAGCAGGCAGAAG
TATGCAAAGCATGCATCTCAATTAGTCAGCAACCATAGTCCCGCCCCTAACTCCGCCCATCCCGCCCCTA
ACTCCGCCCAGTTCCGCCCATTCTCCGCCCCATGGCTGACTAATTTTTTTTATTTATGCAGAGGCCGAGG
CCGCCTCGGCCTCTGAGCTATTCCAGAAGTAGTGAGGAGGCTTTTTTGGAGGCCTAGGCTTTTGCAAAGA
TCGATCAAGAGACAGGATGAGGATCGTTTCGCATGATTGAACAAGATGGATTGCACGCAGGTTCTCCGGC
CGCTTGGGTGGAGAGGCTATTCGGCTATGACTGGGCACAACAGACAATCGGCTGCTCTGATGCCGCCGTG
TTCCGGCTGTCAGCGCAGGGGCGCCCGGTTCTTTTTGTCAAGACCGACCTGTCCGGTGCCCTGAATGAAC
TGCAAGACGAGGCAGCGCGGCTATCGTGGCTGGCCACGACGGGCGTTCCTTGCGCAGCTGTGCTCGACGT
TGTCACTGAAGCGGGAAGGGACTGGCTGCTATTGGGCGAAGTGCCGGGGCAGGATCTCCTGTCATCTCAC
CTTGCTCCTGCCGAGAAAGTATCCATCATGGCTGATGCAATGCGGCGGCTGCATACGCTTGATCCGGCTA
CCTGCCCATTCGACCACCAAGCGAAACATCGCATCGAGCGAGCACGTACTCGGATGGAAGCCGGTCTTGT
CGATCAGGATGATCTGGACGAAGAGCATCAGGGGCTCGCGCCAGCCGAACTGTTCGCCAGGCTCAAGGCG
AGCATGCCCGACGGCGAGGATCTCGTCGTGACCCATGGCGATGCCTGCTTGCCGAATATCATGGTGGAAA
ATGGCCGCTTTTCTGGATTCATCGACTGTGGCCGGCTGGGTGTGGCGGACCGCTATCAGGACATAGCGTT
GGCTACCCGTGATATTGCTGAAGAGCTTGGCGGCGAATGGGCTGACCGCTTCCTCGTGCTTTACGGTATC
GCCGCTCCCGATTCGCAGCGCATCGCCTTCTATCGCCTTCTTGACGAGTTCTTCTGAGCGGGACTCTGGG
GTTCGAAATGACCGACCAAGCGACGCCCAACCTGCCATCACGAGATTTCGATTCCACCGCCGCCTTCTAT
GAAAGGTTGGGCTTCGGAATCGTTTTCCGGGACGCCGGCTGGATGATCCTCCAGCGCGGGGATCTCATGC
TGGAGTTCTTCGCCCACCCTAGGGGGAGGCTAACTGAAACACGGAAGGAGACAATACCGGAAGGAACCCG
CGCTATGACGGCAATAAAAAGACAGAATAAAACGCACGGTGTTGGGTCGTTTGTTCATAAACGCGGGGTT
CGGTCCCAGGGCTGGCACTCTGTCGATACCCCACCGAGACCCCATTGGGGCCAATACGCCCGCGTTTCTT
CCTTTTCCCCACCCCACCCCCCAAGTTCGGGTGAAGGCCCAGGGCTCGCAGCCAACGTCGGGGCGGCAGG
CCCTGCCATAGCCTCAGGTTACTCATATATACTTTAGATTGATTTAAAACTTCATTTTTAATTTAAAAGG
ATCTAGGTGAAGATCCTTTTTGATAATCTCATGACCAAAATCCCTTAACGTGAGTTTTCGTTCCACTGAG
CGTCAGACCCCGTAGAAAAGATCAAAGGATCTTCTTGAGATCCTTTTTTTCTGCGCGTAATCTGCTGCTT
GCAAACAAAAAAACCACCGCTACCAGCGGTGGTTTGTTTGCCGGATCAAGAGCTACCAACTCTTTTTCCG
AAGGTAACTGGCTTCAGCAGAGCGCAGATACCAAATACTGTTCTTCTAGTGTAGCCGTAGTTAGGCCACC
ACTTCAAGAACTCTGTAGCACCGCCTACATACCTCGCTCTGCTAATCCTGTTACCAGTGGCTGCTGCCAG
TGGCGATAAGTCGTGTCTTACCGGGTTGGACTCAAGACGATAGTTACCGGATAAGGCGCAGCGGTCGGGC
TGAACGGGGGGTTCGTGCACACAGCCCAGCTTGGAGCGAACGACCTACACCGAACTGAGATACCTACAGC
GTGAGCTATGAGAAAGCGCCACGCTTCCCGAAGGGAGAAAGGCGGACAGGTATCCGGTAAGCGGCAGGGT
CGGAACAGGAGAGCGCACGAGGGAGCTTCCAGGGGGAAACGCCTGGTATCTTTATAGTCCTGTCGGGTTT
CGCCACCTCTGACTTGAGCGTCGATTTTTGTGATGCTCGTCAGGGGGGCGGAGCCTATGGAAAAACGCCA
GCAACGCGGCCTTTTTACGGTTCCTGGCCTTTTGCTGGCCTTTTGCTCACATGTTCTTTCCTGCGTTATC
CCCTGATTCTGTGGATAACCGTATTACCGCCATGCATTAGTTATTAATAGTAATCAATTACGGGGTCATT
A
