>Addgene plasmid #55438 | mCerulean3-Plastin-C-10 | depositor partial sequence | sequence record 85843 | insert sequence
ACGTCAGATCCGCTAGCGCTACCGGTCGCCACCATGGTGAGCAAGGGCGAGGAGCTGTTCACCGGGGTGG
TGCCCATCCTGGTCGAGCTGGACGGCGACGTAAACGGCCACAAGTTCAGCGTGTCCGGCGAGGGCGAGGG
CGATGCCACCTACGGCAAGCTGACCCTGAAGTTCATCTGCACCACCGGCAAGCTGCCCGTGCCCTGGCCC
ACCCTCGTGACCACCCTGAGCTGGGGCGTGCAGTGCTTCGCCCGCTACCCCGACCACATGAAGCAGCACG
ACTTCTTCAAGTCCGCCATGCCCGAAGGCTACGTCCAGGAGCGCACCATCTTCTTCAAGGACGACGGCAA
CTACAAGACCCGCGCCGAGGTGAAGTTCGAGGGCGACACCCTGGTGAACCGCATCGAGCTGAAGGGCATC
GACTTCAAGGAGGACGGCAACATCCTGGGGCACAAGCTGGAGTACAACGCCATCCACGGCAACGTCTATA
TCACCGCCGACAAGCAGAAGAACGGCATCAAGGCCAACTTCGGCCTCAACTGCAACATCGAGGACGGCAG
CGTGCAGCTCGCCGACCACTACCAGCAGAACACCCCCATCGGCGACGGCCCCGTGCTGCTGCCCGACAAC
CACTACCTGAGCACCCAGTCCAAGCTGAGCAAAGACCCCAACGAGAAGCGCGATCACATGGTCCTGCTGG
AGTTCGTGACCGCCGCCGGGATCACTCTCGGCATGGACGAGCTGTACAAGTCCGGAAGCGGCTCCGGGAG
CGGAAGCGGGGAAAACAGTACTACTACCATTTCTCGGGAGGAGCTTGAAGAACTACAAGAGGCATTTAAT
AAAATAGATATTGACAATAGTGGGTATGTCAGTGACTATGAACTTCAAGACCTGTTTAAGGAAGCAAGCC
TTCCTCTGCCTGGCTACAAGGTGCGCGAGATTGTGGAGAAAATTCTATCAGTTGCTGACAGCAACAAAGA
TGGCAAAATCAGTTTTGAAGAGTTTGTGTCACTAATGCAAGAATTAAAAAGCAAAGATATCAGCAAAACA
TTCCGAAAAATAATTAACAAGAGGGAAGGGATTACTGCTATTGGAGGAACTTCAACTATTTCCAGTGAGG
GCACACAGCATTCTTATTCAGAGGAAGAAAAAGTGGCTTTTGTTAACTGGATAAACAAAGCCCTGGAGAA
TGACCCTGACTGTAAGCATCTTATACCCATGAATCCCAATGATGATAGTCTTTTCAAGTCACTTGCAGAT
GGCATCCTTCTTTGCAAAATGATCAACTTATCTGAACCAGATACAATTGATGAAAGAGCCATCAATAAGA
AAAAGCTCACGCCATTCACTATTTCTGAAAATTTAAACCTAGCTCTGAATTCTGCCTCAGCCATTGGTTG
TACAGTGGTCAACATTGGTGCATCAGATCTCAAAGAAGGAAAACCTCACTTGGTCTTGGGACTTCTCTGG
CAGATCATCAAAGTTGGCCTTTTTGCTGATATTGAGATTTCCAGGAATGAAGCTCTGATTGCATTGTTAA
ATGAAGGTGAGGAACTAGAGGAGCTGATGAAGCTTTCTCCCGAGGAATTACTGCTGCGATGGGTGAACTA
CCATCTGACCAATGCAGGATGGCATACCATCAGCAACTTCAGCCAAGACATTAAGGACTCGAGAGCCTAT
TTTCATCTGCTTAATCAGATTGCCCCTAAAGGTGGGGAAGATGGACCTGCCATTGCCATTGACCTTTCAG
GAATTAATGAGACAAATGACCTGAAGCGTGCTGGACTCATGCTTCAAGAAGCAGATAAACTGGGCTGCAA
ACAGTTTGTTACTCCTGCAGATGTGGTTTCAGGCAATCCTAAACTTAATTTAGCTTTTGTAGCTAATTTG
TTTAACACATACCCGTGCCTGCACAAGCCGAATAATAATGACATCGATATGAATTTACTGGAAGGAGAGA
GCAAGGAAGAGAGAACATTTCGGAACTGGATGAATTCCTTGGGAGTCAACCCATACATTAATCATTTGTA
CAGTGACCTTGCAGATGCTTTAGTGATCTTTCAGCTCTATGAGATGATCCGAGTGCCAGTCAACTGGAGC
CATGTCAACAAACCTCCTTATCCTGCCCTTGGAGGGAACATGAAGAAGATTGAAAACTGTAACTATGCAG
TGGAACTTGGGAAGAACAAGGCCAAATTCTCCTTGGTTGGCATTGCTGGGCAGGACCTAAATGAAGGGAA
TTCAACACTTACCCTGGCATTGGTATGGCAGCTGATGAGAAGGTACACATTGAATGTGTTATCGGATCTT
GGAGAGGGTGAAAAAGTAAATGATGAAATTATAATTAAATGGGTCAATCAGACTCTTAAAAGTGCAAACA
AAAAGACTTCTATTTCCAGCTTCAAGGATAAATCTATAAGCACAAGTTTACCTGTCCTAGATTTAATAGA
TGCCATTGCACCAAATGCAGTTCGTCAAGAAATGATCAGGAGAGAAAACTTATCTGATGAGGACAAGCTG
AACAATGCTAAATACGCCATTTCAGTTGCTCGAAAGATCGGTGCCCGGATATATGCATTACCTGATGACC
TCGTAGAAGTGAAACCAAAGATGGTTATGACGGTGTTTGCATGCTTAATGGGAAAAGGACTGAACAGAAT
AAAATAAGGATCCACCGGATCTAGATAACTGATCATAATCAGCCATACCACATTT
